Addgene plasmid #213530: pCTCON2-Aga2p-Flag-CapN-TEVcs-HA
Purpose: Expresses CapN-caged TEVcs on yeast surface
Depositing lab: Wenjing Wang. Depositing organization: University of Michigan. Publication: A general method for chemogenetic control of peptide function. Shen J, Geng L, Li X, Emery C, Kroning K, Shingles G, Lee K, Heyden M, Li P, Wang W. Nat Methods. 2023 Jan;20(1):112-122. doi: 10.1038/s41592-022-01697-8. Epub 2022 Dec 8. PubMed 36481965.
Backbone
  Vector backbone: pCTCON2
  Backbone size w/o insert (bp): 5800
  Total vector size (bp): 6683
  Vector type: Yeast Expression
Growth in bacteria
  Bacterial resistance: Ampicillin, 100 μg/mL
  Growth temperature: 37°C
  Growth strain: DH5alpha
  Copy number: Unknown
Gene/Insert
  Gene/Insert name: Aga2p-Flag-CapN-TEVcs-HA (alt name: CapN caging TEVcs on yeast surface)
  Species: S. cerevisiae (budding yeast)
  Insert size (bp): 830
  Promoter: Gal1/10
  Cloning method: Restriction Enzyme; 5′ cloning site EcoRI (not destroyed); 3′ cloning site XhoI (not destroyed)
  Sequencing primers: 5′ ATACCTCTATACTTTAACGTCAAGGAG; 3′ gagaaatgaaaagtatattgtattttgtacgagc
Terms and licenses: Academic/Nonprofit Terms; Industry Terms: Not Available to Industry
How to cite: pCTCON2-Aga2p-Flag-CapN-TEVcs-HA was a gift from Wenjing Wang (Addgene plasmid # 213530 ; http://n2t.net/addgene:213530 ; RRID:Addgene_213530)
