[The description below was written by a language model from this plasmid's Addgene catalogue record and pLannotate feature annotations shown in this document.]
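Description:
pCTCON2-Aga2p-Flag-CapN-TEVcs-HA is a yeast surface display plasmid built on the pCTCON2 backbone, a yeast–E. coli shuttle vector. In bacteria it is maintained through a high-copy ColE1/pUC-type origin and selected with ampicillin via the bla gene. In Saccharomyces cerevisiae it replicates as a low-copy, stably segregating episome through a CEN6/ARS element and is selected by tryptophan prototrophy from the TRP1 marker with its own promoter. The annotation also picks up an f1 origin, T3 and T7 promoters, and lac, lacZα, bom and rop fragments, which are remnants of the parental cloning vector rather than functional parts of the payload.

The expression cassette is driven by the galactose-inducible GAL1 promoter (listed as Gal1/10) and encodes a single fusion cloned between EcoRI and XhoI. It begins with Aga2p, the a-agglutinin subunit that is normally used to tether a fused protein to the cell wall through its partner Aga1p. This is followed by a FLAG epitope, the CapN domain, a TEV protease cleavage site and a C-terminal HA epitope. The region corresponding to CapN is annotated as DmrB, the F36V mutant of FKBP12 that binds synthetic ligands. This fits the chemogenetic caging theme of the associated work, although the record does not detail how CapN is engineered, and the TEV site itself is not separately annotated.

The stated purpose is to display a CapN-caged TEV cleavage site on the yeast surface. The flanking epitopes would plausibly allow display level (FLAG) and cleavage (loss of HA) to be scored. The sequenced record is slightly shorter than the catalogued total size.
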