Features (pLannotate 1.2.2; 22 found; start..end, strand, type, name):
     69..572     -  misc_feature   CEN/ARS: S. cerevisiae CEN6 centromere fused to an autonomously replicating sequence
    609..713     +  promoter       AmpR promoter: bla
    714..1574    +  CDS            AmpR: β-lactamase; bla; confers resistance to ampicillin, carbenicillin, and related antibiotics
   1745..2333    +  rep_origin     ori: high-copy-number ColE1/pMB1/pBR322/pUC origin of replication
   2516..2608    +  CDS            lacI (fragment): lac repressor; lacI; The lac repressor binds to the lac operator to inhibit transcription in E. coli. This inhibition can be relieved by adding lactose or isopropyl-β-D-thiogalactopyranoside (IPTG).
   2621..2642    +  protein_bind   CAP binding site: CAP binding activates transcription in the presence of cAMP. E. coli catabolite activator protein
   2657..2687    +  promoter       lac promoter: promoter for the E. coli lac operon
   2695..2711    +  protein_bind   lac operator: The lac repressor binds to the lac operator to inhibit transcription in E. coli. This inhibition can be relieved by adding lactose or isopropyl-β-D-thiogalactopyranoside (IPTG). lac repressor encoded by lacI
   2756..2774    +  promoter       T3 promoter: promoter for bacteriophage T3 RNA polymerase
   3008..3449    +  promoter       GAL1 promoter: S. cerevisiae GAL1; inducible promoter, regulated by Gal4
   3496..3756    +  CDS            AGA2: AGA2_YEAST - Experimental evidence at protein level: Swiss-Prot protein existence level 1. Receptor binding subunit of the a-agglutinin heterodimer. S.cerevisiae a and alpha cells express the complementary cell surface glycoproteins a-agglutinin and alpha-agglutinin, respectively, which interact with one another to promote cellular aggregation during mating. From Saccharomyces cerevisiae (strain ATCC 204508 / S288c) (Baker's yeast).
   3880..3901    +  CDS            3xFLAG (fragment): three tandem FLAG® epitope tags
   3907..4227    +  CDS            DmrB: F36V mutant of FK506-binding protein FKBP12 binds synthetic ligands that do not bind wild-type FKBP
   4291..4323    +  CDS            3xHA (fragment): three tandem HA epitope tags
   4657..4675    -  promoter       T7 promoter: promoter for bacteriophage T7 RNA polymerase
   4678..4835    +  CDS            lacZα (fragment): LacZα fragment of β-galactosidase; lacZ fragment
   4839..5267    +  rep_origin     f1 ori (sequence partly withheld): f1 bacteriophage origin of replication; arrow indicates direction of (+) strand synthesis
   5295..5346    -  misc_feature   bom (fragment): basis of mobility region from pBR322
   5397..6071    -  CDS            TRP1: phosphoribosylanthranilate isomerase, required for tryptophan biosynthesis; S. cerevisiae TRP1; yeast auxotrophic marker
   6072..6219    -  promoter       TRP1 promoter: S. cerevisiae TRP1
   6357..6406    -  misc_feature   bom (fragment): basis of mobility region from pBR322
   6508..1       -  CDS            rop (fragment) (across the origin): Rop protein, which maintains plasmids at low copy number; rop
>Addgene plasmid #213530 | pCTCON2-Aga2p-Flag-CapN-TEVcs-HA | addgene full sequence | sequence record 428821 | Addgene NGS Result
GACGAAAGGGCCTCGTGATACGCCTATTTTTATAGGTTAATGTCATGATAATAATGGTTTCTTAGACGGA
TCGCTTGCCTGTAACTTACACGCGCCTCGTATCTTTTAATGATGGAATAATTTGGGAATTTACTCTGTGT
TTATTTATTTTTATGTTTTGTATTTGGATTTTAGAAAGTAAATAAAGAAGGTAGAAGAGTTACGGAATGA
AGAAAAAAAAATAAACAAAGGTTTAAAAAATTTCAACAAAAAGCGTACTTTACATATATATTTATTAGAC
AAGAAAAGCAGATTAAATAGATATACATTCGATTAACGATAAGTAAAATGTAAAATCACAGGATTTTCGT
GTGTGGTCTTCTACACAGACAAGATGAAACAATTCGGCATTAATACCTGAGAGCAGGAAGAGCAAGATAA
AAGGTAGTATTTGTTGGCGATCCCCCTAGAGTCTTTTACATCTTCGGAAAACAAAAACTATTTTTTCTTT
AATTTCTTTTTTTACTTTCTATTTTTAATTTATATATTTATATTAAAAAATTTAAATTATAATTATTTTT
ATAGCACGTGATGAAAAGGACCCAGGTGGCACTTTTCGGGGAAATGTGCGCGGAACCCCTATTTGTTTAT
TTTTCTAAATACATTCAAATATGTATCCGCTCATGAGACAATAACCCTGATAAATGCTTCAATAATATTG
AAAAAGGAAGAGTATGAGTATTCAACATTTCCGTGTCGCCCTTATTCCCTTTTTTGCGGCATTTTGCCTT
CCTGTTTTTGCTCACCCAGAAACGCTGGTGAAAGTAAAAGATGCTGAAGATCAGTTGGGTGCACGAGTGG
GTTACATCGAACTGGATCTCAACAGCGGTAAGATCCTTGAGAGTTTTCGCCCCGAAGAACGTTTTCCAAT
GATGAGCACTTTTAAAGTTCTGCTATGTGGCGCGGTATTATCCCGTATTGACGCCGGGCAAGAGCAACTC
GGTCGCCGCATACACTATTCTCAGAATGACTTGGTTGAGTACTCACCAGTCACAGAAAAGCATCTTACGG
ATGGCATGACAGTAAGAGAATTATGCAGTGCTGCCATAACCATGAGTGATAACACTGCGGCCAACTTACT
TCTGACAACGATCGGAGGACCGAAGGAGCTAACCGCTTTTTTGCACAACATGGGGGATCATGTAACTCGC
CTTGATCGTTGGGAACCGGAGCTGAATGAAGCCATACCAAACGACGAGCGTGACACCACGATGCCTGTAG
CAATGGCAACAACGTTGCGCAAACTATTAACTGGCGAACTACTTACTCTAGCTTCCCGGCAACAATTAAT
AGACTGGATGGAGGCGGATAAAGTTGCAGGACCACTTCTGCGCTCGGCCCTTCCGGCTGGCTGGTTTATT
GCTGATAAATCTGGAGCCGGTGAGCGTGGGTCTCGCGGTATCATTGCAGCACTGGGGCCAGATGGTAAGC
CCTCCCGTATCGTAGTTATCTACACGACGGGGAGTCAGGCAACTATGGATGAACGAAATAGACAGATCGC
TGAGATAGGTGCCTCACTGATTAAGCATTGGTAACTGTCAGACCAAGTTTACTCATATATACTTTAGATT
GATTTAAAACTTCATTTTTAATTTAAAAGGATCTAGGTGAAGATCCTTTTTGATAATCTCATGACCAAAA
TCCCTTAACGTGAGTTTTCGTTCCACTGAGCGTCAGACCCCGTAGAAAAGATCAAAGGATCTTCTTGAGA
TCCTTTTTTTCTGCGCGTAATCTGCTGCTTGCAAACAAAAAAACCACCGCTACCAGCGGTGGTTTGTTTG
CCGGATCAAGAGCTACCAACTCTTTTTCCGAAGGTAACTGGCTTCAGCAGAGCGCAGATACCAAATACTG
TTCTTCTAGTGTAGCCGTAGTTAGGCCACCACTTCAAGAACTCTGTAGCACCGCCTACATACCTCGCTCT
GCTAATCCTGTTACCAGTGGCTGCTGCCAGTGGCGATAAGTCGTGTCTTACCGGGTTGGACTCAAGACGA
TAGTTACCGGATAAGGCGCAGCGGTCGGGCTGAACGGGGGGTTCGTGCACACAGCCCAGCTTGGAGCGAA
CGACCTACACCGAACTGAGATACCTACAGCGTGAGCTATGAGAAAGCGCCACGCTTCCCGAAGGGAGAAA
GGCGGACAGGTATCCGGTAAGCGGCAGGGTCGGAACAGGAGAGCGCACGAGGGAGCTTCCAGGGGGAAAC
GCCTGGTATCTTTATAGTCCTGTCGGGTTTCGCCACCTCTGACTTGAGCGTCGATTTTTGTGATGCTCGT
CAGGGGGGCGGAGCCTATGGAAAAACGCCAGCAACGCGGCCTTTTTACGGTTCCTGGCCTTTTGCTGGCC
TTTTGCTCACATGTTCTTTCCTGCGTTATCCCCTGATTCTGTGGATAACCGTATTACCGCCTTTGAGTGA
GCTGATACCGCTCGCCGCAGCCGAACGACCGAGCGCAGCGAGTCAGTGAGCGAGGAAGCGGAAGAGCGCC
CAATACGCAAACCGCCTCTCCCCGCGCGTTGGCCGATTCATTAATGCAGCTGGCACGACAGGTTTCCCGA
CTGGAAAGCGGGCAGTGAGCGCAACGCAATTAATGTGAGTTAGCTCACTCATTAGGCACCCCAGGCTTTA
CACTTTATGCTTCCGGCTCGTATGTTGTGTGGAATTGTGAGCGGATAACAATTTCACACAGGAAACAGCT
ATGACCATGATTACGCCAAGCTCGAAATTAACCCTCACTAAAGGGAACAAAAGCTGGTACCAATTCCTTG
AATTTTCAAAAATTCTTACTTTTTTTTTGGATGGACGCAAAGAAGTTTAATAATCATATTACATGGCATT
ACCACCATATACATATCCATATCTAATCTTACTTATATGTTGTGGAAATGTAAAGAGCCCCATTATCTTA
GCCTAAAAAAACCTTCTCTTTGGAACTTTCAGTAATACGCTTAACTGCTCATTGCTATATTGAAGTACGG
ATTAGAAGCCGCCGAGCGGGTGACAGCCCTCCGAAGGAAGACTCTCCTCCGTGCGTCCTCGTCTTCACCG
GTCGCGTTCCTGAAACGCAGATGTGCCTCGCGCCGCACTGCTCCGAACAATAAAGATTCTACAATACTAG
CTTTTATGGTTATGAAGAGGAAAAATTGGCAGTAACCTGGCCCCACAAACCTTCAAATGAACGAATCAAA
TTAACAACCATAGGATGATAATGCGATTAGTTTTTTAGCCTTATTTCTGGGGTAATTAATCAGCGAAGCG
ATGATTTTTGATCTATTAACAGATATATAAATGCAAAAACTGCATAACCACTTTAACTAATACTTTCAAC
ATTTTCGGTTTGTATTACTTCTTATTCAAATGTAATAAAAGTATCAACAAAAAATTGTTAATATACCTCT
ATACTTTAACGTCAAGGAGAAAAAACCCCGGATCGAATTCCCTACTTCATACATTTTCAATTAAGATGCA
GTTACTTCGCTGTTTTTCAATATTTTCTGTTATTGCTTCAGTTTTAGCACAGGAACTGACAACTATATGC
GAGCAAATCCCCTCACCAACTTTAGAATCGACGCCGTACTCTTTGTCAACGACTACTATTTTGGCCAACG
GGAAGGCAATGCAAGGAGTTTTTGAATATTACAAATCAGTAACGTTTGTCAGTAATTGCGGTTCTCACCC
CTCAACAACTAGCAAAGGCAGCCCCATAAACACACAGTATGTTTTTAAGGACAATAGCTCGACGATTGAA
GGTAGAGGAGGTTCTGGTAGCGGTAACGACTCTACAGACGGTAGCGCTCTGCAGCAAGGTCTGCAGGCTA
GTGGTGGAGGAGGCTCTGGTGCTAGCGACTACAAGGATGACGACGATAAGACTAGTGGAGTGCAGGTGGA
AACCATCTCCCCAGGAGACGGGCGCACCTTCCCCAAGCGCGGCCAGACCTGCGTGGTGCACTACACCGGG
ATGCTTGAAGATGGAAAGAAAGTTGATTCCTCCCGGGACAGAAACAAGCCCTTTAAGTTTATGCTAGGCA
AGCAGGAGGTGATCCGAGGCTGGGAAGAAGGGGTTGCCCAGATGAGTGTGGGTCAGAGAGCCAAACTGAC
TATATCTCCAGATTATGCCTATGGTGCCACTGGGCACCCAGGCATCATCCCACCACATGCCACTCTCGTC
TTCGATGTGGAGCTTCTAAAACTGGAAACGCGTGGAGTGGAGGAAGTGGCGCGGTATAGTCCTAATTTGG
AAAATCTCTACTTCCAGGGTGGATCCTACCCATATGACGTTCCAGATTACGCTTAATAGCTCGAGATCTG
ATAACAACAGTGTAGATGTAACAAAATCGACTTTGTTCCCACTGTACTTTTAGCTCGTACAAAATACAAT
ATACTTTTCATTTCTCCGTAAACAACATGTTTTCCCATGTAATATCCTTTTCTATTTTTCGTTCCGTTAC
CAACTTTACACATACTTTATATAGCTATTCACTTCTATACACTAAAAAACTAAGACAATTTTAATTTTGC
TGCCTGCCATATTTCAATTTGTTATAAATTCCTATAATTTATCCTATTAGTAGCTAAAAAAAGATGAATG
TGAATCGAATCCTAAGAGAATTGAGCTCCAATTCGCCCTATAGTGAGTCGTATTACAATTCACTGGCCGT
CGTTTTACAACGTCGTGACTGGGAAAACCCTGGCGTTACCCAACTTAATCGCCTTGCAGCACATCCCCCT
TTCGCCAGCTGGCGTAATAGCGAAGAGGCCCGCACCGATCGCCTTTCCCAACAGTTGCGCAGCCTGAATG
GCGAATGG
[124 nt withheld, positions 4839-4962]
C
[91 nt withheld, positions 4964-5054]
A
[49 nt withheld, positions 5056-5104]
CCTTTGACGTTGGAGTCCACGTTCTTT
[37 nt withheld, positions 5132-5168]
ACCCTATCTCGGTCTATTCTTTTGATTTATAAGGGATTTTGCCGATTTCGGCCTATTGGTTAAAAAATGA
GCTGATTTAACAAAAATTTAACGCGAATTTTAACAAAATATTAACGCTTACAATTTCCTGATGCGGTATT
TTCTCCTTACGCATCTGTGCGGTATTTCACACCGCATAGATCGGCAAGTGCACAAACAATACTTAAATAA
ATACTACTCAGTAATAACCTATTTCTTAGCATTTTTGACGAAATTTGCTATTTTGTTAGAGTCTTTTACA
CCATTTGTCTCCACACCTCCGCTTACATCAACACCAATAACGCCATTTAATCTAAGCGCATCACCAACAT
TTTCTGGCGTCAGTCCACCAGCTAACATAAAATGTAAGCTTTCGGGGCTCTCTTGCCTTCCAACCCAGTC
AGAAATCGAGTTCCAATCCAAAAGTTCACCTGTCCCACCTGCTTCTGAATCAAACAAGGGAATAAACGAA
TGAGGTTTCTGTGAAGCTGCACTGAGTAGTATGTTGCAGTCTTTTGGAAATACGAGTCTTTTAATAACTG
GCAAACCGAGGAACTCTTGGTATTCTTGCCACGACTCATCTCCATGCAGTTGGACGATATCAATGCCGTA
ATCATTGACCAGAGCCAAAACATCCTCCTTAGGTTGATTACGAAACACGCCAACCAAGTATTTCGGAGTG
CCTGAACTATTTTTATATGCTTTTACAAGACTTGAAATTTTCCTTGCAATAACCGGGTCAATTGTTCTCT
TTCTATTGGGCACACATATAATACCCAGCAAGTCAGCATCGGAATCTAGAGCACATTCTGCGGCCTCTGT
GCTCTGCAAGCCGCAAACTTTCACCAATGGACCAGAACTACCTGTGAAATTAATAACAGACATACTCCAA
GCTGCCTTTGTGTGCTTAATCACGTATACTCACGTGCTCAATAGTCACCAATGCCCTCCCTCTTGGCCCT
CTCCTTTTCTTTTTTCGACCGAATTAATTCTTAATCGGCAAAAAAAGAAAAGCTCCGGATCAAGATTGTA
CGTAAGGTGACAAGCTATTTTTCAATAAAGAATATCTTCCACTACTGCCATCTGGCGTCATAACTGCAAA
GTACACATATATTACGATGCTGTTCTATTAAATGCTTCCTATATTATATATATAGTAATGTCGTGATCTA
TGGTGCACTCTCAGTACAATCTGCTCTGATGCCGCATAGTTAAGCCAGCCCCGACACCCGCCAACACCCG
CTGACGCGCCCTGACGGGCTTGTCTGCTCCCGGCATCCGCTTACAGACAAGCTGTGACCGTCTCCGGGAG
CTGCATGTGTCAGAGGTTTTCACCGTCATCACCGAAACGCGCGA
